Addgene plasmid #75131: pCMV-pro-Il1b-C-Flag
Purpose: Expresses C-terminal flag-tagged pro-IL-1β in mammalian cells
Depositing lab: Bruce Beutler. Depositing organization: University of Texas Southwestern Medical Center. Publication: NLRP3 activation and mitosis are mutually exclusive events coordinated by NEK7, a new inflammasome component. Shi H, Wang Y, Li X, Zhan X, Tang M, Fina M, Su L, Pratt D, Bu CH, Hildebrand S, Lyon S, Scott L, Quan J, Sun Q, Russell J, Arnett S, Jurek P, Chen D, Kravchenko VV, Mathison JC, Moresco EM, Monson NL, Ulevitch RJ, Beutler B. Nat Immunol. 2016 Mar;17(3):250-8. doi: 10.1038/ni.3333. Epub 2015 Dec 7. PubMed 26642356.
Backbone
  Vector backbone: p3XFLAG-CMV-14
  Backbone size w/o insert (bp): 6300
  Total vector size (bp): 7110
  Vector type: Mammalian Expression
  Selectable markers: Neomycin (select with G418)
Growth in bacteria
  Bacterial resistance: Ampicillin, 100 μg/mL
  Growth temperature: 37°C
  Growth strain: DH5alpha
  Copy number: Unknown
Gene/Insert
  Gene/Insert name: interleukin 1 beta (alt name: Il1b)
  Species: M. musculus (mouse)
  Insert size (bp): 810
  Mutation: (please see depositor comments below)
  GenBank ID: NM_008361
  Entrez Gene: Il1b (a.k.a. IL-1beta, Il-1b)
  Promoter: CMV
  Tag / fusion protein: 3XFLAG (C terminal on insert)
  Cloning method: Unknown
  Sequencing primers: 5′ CMV-F
Terms and licenses: Academic/Nonprofit Terms; Industry Terms: Not Available to Industry
Depositor comments: Please note that mutation E130K in Il1b was found during Addgene's quality control. The depositor noted that this mutation is expected and does NOT affect its cleavage by caspase 1.
How to cite: pCMV-pro-Il1b-C-Flag was a gift from Bruce Beutler (Addgene plasmid # 75131 ; http://n2t.net/addgene:75131 ; RRID:Addgene_75131)
