[The description below was written by a language model from this plasmid's Addgene catalogue record and pLannotate feature annotations shown in this document.]
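Description:
pCMV-pro-Il1b-C-Flag is a mammalian expression plasmid built on the p3XFLAG-CMV-14 backbone, designed to produce the full-length precursor form of mouse interleukin-1β (pro-IL-1β) with a C-terminal 3xFLAG epitope tag. The roughly 810 bp Il1b coding sequence sits downstream of the human cytomegalovirus immediate-early enhancer and promoter, reads in frame into the three tandem FLAG epitopes, and is terminated by the human growth hormone polyadenylation signal. The catalogue lists a total size of about 7.1 kb, and the sequenced record is 7,086 nt. Quality-control sequencing found an E130K substitution in Il1b; the depositor states that this change is expected and does not affect cleavage of the protein by caspase-1.

In bacteria the plasmid is maintained through a high-copy ColE1/pUC-type origin and selected with ampicillin via the β-lactamase gene; an f1 origin is also present, allowing single-stranded DNA production. For stable selection in mammalian cells, an SV40 enhancer/early promoter drives the neomycin phosphotransferase gene, conferring G418 resistance, followed by an SV40 polyadenylation signal. The annotation also picks up a ble reading frame and a short str fragment after neo, consistent with carry-over from the Tn5 resistance region, plus small lac, lacI, lacZα, T7 promoter and CloDF13 fragments that appear to be backbone remnants rather than functional parts.

The construct gives an epitope-tagged caspase-1 substrate that can be detected or immunoprecipitated with anti-FLAG antibodies. It was deposited with a study of NLRP3 inflammasome activation and NEK7, where such a plasmid would suit transfection-based assays of pro-IL-1β processing, although the record does not describe specific experiments.
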