Features (pLannotate 1.2.2; 22 found; start..end, strand, type, name):
    178..557     +  enhancer       CMV enhancer: human cytomegalovirus immediate early enhancer
    559..758     +  promoter       CMV promoter: human cytomegalovirus (CMV) immediate early promoter
    804..1610    +  CDS            Il1b: IL1B_MOUSE - Experimental evidence at protein level: Swiss-Prot protein existence level 1. Potent proinflammatory cytokine. Initially discovered as the major endogenous pyrogen, induces prostaglandin synthesis, neutrophil influx and activation, T-cell activation and cytokine production, B- cell activation and antibody production, and fibroblast proliferation and collagen production. Promotes Th17 differentiation of T-cells. Synergizes with IL12/interleukin-12 to induce IFNG synthesis from T- helper 1 (Th1) cells. Plays a role in angiogenesis by inducing VEGF production synergistically with TNF
   1629..1694    +  CDS            3xFLAG: three tandem FLAG® epitope tags, followed by an enterokinase cleavage site
   1705..2327    +  polyA_signal   hGH poly(A) signal: human growth hormone polyadenylation signal
   2369..2666    +  promoter       SV40 promoter: SV40 enhancer and early promoter
   2720..3511    +  CDS            neo: KKA2_KLEPN - Also known as kan, nptII. Experimental evidence at protein level: Swiss-Prot protein existence level 1. Resistance to kanamycin, neomycin, paromomycin, ribostamycin, butirosin and gentamicin B. From Klebsiella pneumoniae.
   3535..3912    +  CDS            ble: BLE_KLEPN - Experimental evidence at protein level: Swiss-Prot protein existence level 1. Binding protein with a strong affinity to the bleomycin family of antibiotics. Binds to CL990; an antimitotic-antibiotic compound. From Klebsiella pneumoniae.
   3954..4013    +  CDS            str (fragment): STR_KLEPN - Protein inferred from homology: Swiss-Prot protein existence level 3. The aminoglycoside phosphotransferases achieve inactivation of their antibiotic substrates by phosphorylation. From Klebsiella pneumoniae.
   4036..4059    -  rep_origin     CloDF13 ori (fragment): Plasmids containing the CloDF13 (CDF) origin of replication can be propagated in E. coli cells that contain additional plasmids with compatible origins.
   4060..4143    +  CDS            large T antigen (fragment): large T antigen from SV40 (simian virus 40)
   4166..4300    +  polyA_signal   SV40 poly(A) signal: SV40 polyadenylation signal
   4306..4324    -  promoter       T7 promoter: promoter for bacteriophage T7 RNA polymerase
   4362..4378    -  protein_bind   lac operator: The lac repressor binds to the lac operator to inhibit transcription in E. coli. This inhibition can be relieved by adding lactose or isopropyl-β-D-thiogalactopyranoside (IPTG). lac repressor encoded by lacI
   4386..4416    -  promoter       lac promoter: promoter for the E. coli lac operon
   4431..4452    -  protein_bind   CAP binding site: CAP binding activates transcription in the presence of cAMP. E. coli catabolite activator protein
   4465..4557    -  CDS            lacI (fragment): lac repressor; lacI; The lac repressor binds to the lac operator to inhibit transcription in E. coli. This inhibition can be relieved by adding lactose or isopropyl-β-D-thiogalactopyranoside (IPTG).
   4740..5328    -  rep_origin     ori: high-copy-number ColE1/pMB1/pBR322/pUC origin of replication
   5499..6359    -  CDS            AmpR: β-lactamase; bla; confers resistance to ampicillin, carbenicillin, and related antibiotics
   6360..6464    -  promoter       AmpR promoter: bla
   6491..6919    +  rep_origin     f1 ori (sequence partly withheld): f1 bacteriophage origin of replication; arrow indicates direction of (+) strand synthesis
   6950..18      -  CDS            lacZα (fragment) (across the origin): LacZα fragment of β-galactosidase; lacZ fragment
>Addgene plasmid #75131 | pCMV-pro-Il1b-C-Flag | addgene full sequence | sequence record 192693 | Addgene NGS Result
GTAAAACGACGGCCAGTGCCAAGCTGATCTATACATTGAATCAATATTGGCAATTAGCCATATTAGTCAT
TGGTTATATAGCATAAATCAATATTGGCTATTGGCCATTGCATACGTTGTATCTATATCATAATATGTAC
ATTTATATTGGCTCATGTCCAATATGACCGCCATGTTGACATTGATTATTGACTAGTTATTAATAGTAAT
CAATTACGGGGTCATTAGTTCATAGCCCATATATGGAGTTCCGCGTTACATAACTTACGGTAAATGGCCC
GCCTGGCTGACCGCCCAACGACCCCCGCCCATTGACGTCAATAATGACGTATGTTCCCATAGTAACGCCA
ATAGGGACTTTCCATTGACGTCAATGGGTGGAGTATTTACGGTAAACTGCCCACTTGGCAGTACATCAAG
TGTATCATATGCCAAGTCCGCCCCCTATTGACGTCAATGACGGTAAATGGCCCGCCTGGCATTATGCCCA
GTACATGACCTTACGGGACTTTCCTACTTGGCAGTACATCTACGTATTAGTCATCGCTATTACCATGGTG
ATGCGGTTTTGGCAGTACACCAATGGGCGTGGATAGCGGTTTGACTCACGGGGATTTCCAAGTCTCCACC
CCATTGACGTCAATGGGAGTTTGTTTTGGCACCAAAATCAACGGGACTTTCCAAAATGTCGTAATAACCC
CGCCCCGTTGACGCAAATGGGCGGTAGGCGTGTACGGTGGGAGGTCTATATAAGCAGAGCTCGTTTAGTG
AACCGTCAGAATTAAGCTTGCGGCCGCGAATTCATGGCAACTGTTCCTGAACTCAACTGTGAAATGCCAC
CTTTTGACAGTGATGAGAATGACCTGTTCTTTGAAGTTGACGGACCCCAAAAGATGAAGGGCTGCTTCCA
AACCTTTGACCTGGGCTGTCCTGATGAGAGCATCCAGCTTCAAATCTCGCAGCAGCACATCAACAAGAGC
TTCAGGCAGGCAGTATCACTCATTGTGGCTGTGGAGAAGCTGTGGCAGCTACCTGTGTCTTTCCCGTGGA
CCTTCCAGGATGAGGACATGAGCACCTTCTTTTCCTTCATCTTTGAAGAAGAGCCCATCCTCTGTGACTC
ATGGGATGATGATGATAACCTGCTGGTGTGTGACGTTCCCATTAGACAACTGCACTACAGGCTCCGAGAT
AAACAACAAAAAAGCCTCGTGCTGTCGGACCCATATGAGCTGAAAGCTCTCCACCTCAATGGACAGAATA
TCAACCAACAAGTGATATTCTCCATGAGCTTTGTACAAGGAGAACCAAGCAACGACAAAATACCTGTGGC
CTTGGGCCTCAAAGGAAAGAATCTATACCTGTCCTGTGTAATGAAAGACGGCACACCCACCCTGCAGCTG
GAGAGTGTGGATCCCAAGCAATACCCAAAGAAGAAGATGGAAAAACGGTTTGTCTTCAACAAGATAGAAG
TCAAGAGCAAAGTGGAGTTTGAGTCTGCAGAGTTCCCCAACTGGTACATCAGCACCTCACAAGCAGAGCA
CAAGCCTGTCTTCCTGGGAAACAACAGTGGTCAGGACATAATTGACTTCACCATGGAATCCGTGTCTTCC
TCTAGAGGATCCCGGGCTGACTACAAAGACCATGACGGTGATTATAAAGATCATGACATCGACTACAAGG
ATGACGATGACAAGTAGTGATCCCGGGTGGCATCCCTGTGACCCCTCCCCAGTGCCTCTCCTGGCCCTGG
AAGTTGCCACTCCAGTGCCCACCAGCCTTGTCCTAATAAAATTAAGTTGCATCATTTTGTCTGACTAGGT
GTCCTTCTATAATATTATGGGGTGGAGGGGGGTGGTATGGAGCAAGGGGCAAGTTGGGAAGACAACCTGT
AGGGCCTGCGGGGTCTATTGGGAACCAAGCTGGAGTGCAGTGGCACAATCTTGGCTCACTGCAATCTCCG
CCTCCTGGGTTCAAGCGATTCTCCTGCCTCAGCCTCCCGAGTTGTTGGGATTCCAGGCATGCATGACCAG
GCTCAGCTAATTTTTGTTTTTTTGGTAGAGACGGGGTTTCACCATATTGGCCAGGCTGGTCTCCAACTCC
TAATCTCAGGTGATCTACCCACCTTGGCCTCCCAAATTGCTGGGATTACAGGCGTGAACCACTGCTCCCT
TCCCTGTCCTTCTGATTTTAAAATAACTATACCAGCAGGAGGACGTCCAGACACAGCATAGGCTACCTGG
CCATGCCCAACCGGTGGGACATTTGAGTTGCTTGCTTGGCACTGTCCTCTCATGCGTTGGGTCCACTCAG
TAGATGCCTGTTGAATTGGGTACGCGGCCAGCTTGGCTGTGGAATGTGTGTCAGTTAGGGTGTGGAAAGT
CCCCAGGCTCCCCAGCAGGCAGAAGTATGCAAAGCATGCATCTCAATTAGTCAGCAACCAGGTGTGGAAA
GTCCCCAGGCTCCCCAGCAGGCAGAAGTATGCAAAGCATGCATCTCAATTAGTCAGCAACCATAGTCCCG
CCCCTAACTCCGCCCATCCCGCCCCTAACTCCGCCCAGTTCCGCCCATTCTCCGCCCCATGGCTGACTAA
TTTTTTTTATTTATGCAGAGGCCGAGGCCGCCTCGGCCTCTGAGCTATTCCAGAAGTAGTGAGGAGGCTT
TTTTGGAGGAATTGATCAGCTTGGGATCTGATCAAGAGACAGGATGAGGATCGTTTCGCATGATTGAACA
AGATGGATTGCACGCAGGTTCTCCGGCCGCTTGGGTGGAGAGGCTATTCGGCTATGACTGGGCACAACAG
ACAATCGGCTGCTCTGATGCCGCCGTGTTCCGGCTGTCAGCGCAGGGGCGCCCGGTTCTTTTTGTCAAGA
CCGACCTGTCCGGTGCCCTGAATGAACTGCAGGACGAGGCAGCGCGGCTATCGTGGCTGGCCACGACGGG
CGTTCCTTGCGCAGCTGTGCTCGACGTTGTCACTGAAGCGGGAAGGGACTGGCTGCTATTGGGCGAAGTG
CCGGGGCAGGATCTCCTGTCATCTCACCTTGCTCCTGCCGAGAAAGTATCCATCATGGCTGATGCAATGC
GGCGGCTGCATACGCTTGATCCGGCTACCTGCCCATTCGACCACCAAGCGAAACATCGCATCGAGCGAGC
ACGTACTCGGATGGAAGCCGGTCTTGTCGATCAGGATGATCTGGACGAAGAGCATCAGGGGCTCGCGCCA
GCCGAACTGTTCGCCAGGCTCAAGGCGCGCATGCCCGACGGCGAGGATCTCGTCGTGACCCATGGCGATG
CCTGCTTGCCGAATATCATGGTGGAAAATGGCCGCTTTTCTGGATTCATCGACTGTGGCCGGCTGGGTGT
GGCGGACCGCTATCAGGACATAGCGTTGGCTACCCGTGATATTGCTGAAGAGCTTGGCGGCGAATGGGCT
GACCGCTTCCTCGTGCTTTACGGTATCGCCGCTCCCGATTCGCAGCGCATCGCCTTCTATCGCCTTCTTG
ACGAGTTCTTCTGAGCGGGACTCTGGGGTTCGAAATGACCGACCAAGCGACGCCCAACCTGCCATCACGA
GATTTCGATTCCACCGCCGCCTTCTATGAAAGGTTGGGCTTCGGAATCGTTTTCCGGGACGCCGGCTGGA
TGATCCTCCAGCGCGGGGATCTCATGCTGGAGTTCTTCGCCCACCCCGGGCTCGATCCCCTCGCGAGTTG
GTTCAGCTGCTGCCTGAGGCTGGACGACCTCGCGGAGTTCTACCGGCAGTGCAAATCCGTCGGCATCCAG
GAAACCAGCAGCGGCTATCCGCGCATCCATGCCCCCGAACTGCAGGAGTGGGGAGGCACGATGGCCGCTT
TGGTCGACCCGGACGGGACGCTCCTGCGCCTGATACAGAACGAATTGCTTGCAGGCATCTCATGAGTGTG
TCTTCCCGTTTTCCGCCTGAGGTCACTGCGTGGATGGAGCGCTGGCGCCTGCTGCGCGACGGCGAGCTGC
TCACCACCCACTCGCCAAGCTGGAACCGTAAAAAGGCCGCGTTGCTGGCGTTTTTCCATAGGCTCCGCCG
ATCATAATCAGCCATACCACATTTGTAGAGGTTTTACTTGCTTTAAAAAACCTCCCACACCTCCCCCTGA
ACCTGAAACATAAAATGAATGCAATTGTTGTTGTTAACTTGTTTATTGCAGCTTATAATGGTTACAAATA
AAGCAATAGCATCACAAATTTCACAAATAAAGCATTTTTTTCACTGCATTCTAGTTGTGGTTTGTCCAAA
CTCATCAATGTATCTTATCATGTCTGGATCAATTCCCTATAGTGAGTCGTATTAAATTCGTAATCATGTC
ATAGCTGTTTCCTGTGTGAAATTGTTATCCGCTCACAATTCCACACAACATACGAGCCGGAAGCATAAAG
TGTAAAGCCTGGGGTGCCTAATGAGTGAGCTAACTCACATTAATTGCGTTGCGCTCACTGCCCGCTTTCC
AGTCGGGAAACCTGTCGTGCCAGCTGCATTAATGAATCGGCCAACGCGCGGGGAGAGGCGGTTTGCGTAT
TGGGCGCTCTTCCGCTTCCTCGCTCACTGACTCGCTGCGCTCGGTCGTTCGGCTGCGGCGAGCGGTATCA
GCTCACTCAAAGGCGGTAATACGGTTATCCACAGAATCAGGGGATAACGCAGGAAAGAACATGTGAGCAA
AAGGCCAGCAAAAGGCCAGGAACCGTAAAAAGGCCGCGTTGCTGGCGTTTTTCCATAGGCTCCGCCCCCC
TGACGAGCATCACAAAAATCGACGCTCAAGTCAGAGGTGGCGAAACCCGACAGGACTATAAAGATACCAG
GCGTTTCCCCCTGGAAGCTCCCTCGTGCGCTCTCCTGTTCCGACCCTGCCGCTTACCGGATACCTGTCCG
CCTTTCTCCCTTCGGGAAGCGTGGCGCTTTCTCATAGCTCACGCTGTAGGTATCTCAGTTCGGTGTAGGT
CGTTCGCTCCAAGCTGGGCTGTGTGCACGAACCCCCCGTTCAGCCCGACCGCTGCGCCTTATCCGGTAAC
TATCGTCTTGAGTCCAACCCGGTAAGACACGACTTATCGCCACTGGCAGCAGCCACTGGTAACAGGATTA
GCAGAGCGAGGTATGTAGGCGGTGCTACAGAGTTCTTGAAGTGGTGGCCTAACTACGGCTACACTAGAAG
AACAGTATTTGGTATCTGCGCTCTGCTGAAGCCAGTTACCTTCGGAAAAAGAGTTGGTAGCTCTTGATCC
GGCAAACAAACCACCGCTGGTAGCGGTGGTTTTTTTGTTTGCAAGCAGCAGATTACGCGCAGAAAAAAAG
GATCTCAAGAAGATCCTTTGATCTTTTCTACGGGGTCTGACGCTCAGTGGAACGAAAACTCACGTTAAGG
GATTTTGGTCATGAGATTATCAAAAAGGATCTTCACCTAGATCCTTTTAAATTAAAAATGAAGTTTTAAA
TCAATCTAAAGTATATATGAGTAAACTTGGTCTGACAGTTACCAATGCTTAATCAGTGAGGCACCTATCT
CAGCGATCTGTCTATTTCGTTCATCCATAGTTGCCTGACTCCCCGTCGTGTAGATAACTACGATACGGGA
GGGCTTACCATCTGGCCCCAGTGCTGCAATGATACCGCGAGACCCACGCTCACCGGCTCCAGATTTATCA
GCAATAAACCAGCCAGCCGGAAGGGCCGAGCGCAGAAGTGGTCCTGCAACTTTATCCGCCTCCATCCAGT
CTATTAATTGTTGCCGGGAAGCTAGAGTAAGTAGTTCGCCAGTTAATAGTTTGCGCAACGTTGTTGCCAT
TGCTACAGGCATCGTGGTGTCACGCTCGTCGTTTGGTATGGCTTCATTCAGCTCCGGTTCCCAACGATCA
AGGCGAGTTACATGATCCCCCATGTTGTGCAAAAAAGCGGTTAGCTCCTTCGGTCCTCCGATCGTTGTCA
GAAGTAAGTTGGCCGCAGTGTTATCACTCATGGTTATGGCAGCACTGCATAATTCTCTTACTGTCATGCC
ATCCGTAAGATGCTTTTCTGTGACTGGTGAGTACTCAACCAAGTCATTCTGAGAATAGTGTATGCGGCGA
CCGAGTTGCTCTTGCCCGGCGTCAATACGGGATAATACCGCGCCACATAGCAGAACTTTAAAAGTGCTCA
TCATTGGAAAACGTTCTTCGGGGCGAAAACTCTCAAGGATCTTACCGCTGTTGAGATCCAGTTCGATGTA
ACCCACTCGTGCACCCAACTGATCTTCAGCATCTTTTACTTTCACCAGCGTTTCTGGGTGAGCAAAAACA
GGAAGGCAAAATGCCGCAAAAAAGGGAATAAGGGCGACACGGAAATGTTGAATACTCATACTCTTCCTTT
TTCAATATTATTGAAGCATTTATCAGGGTTATTGTCTCATGAGCGGATACATATTTGAATGTATTTAGAA
AAATAAACAAATAGGGGTTCCGCGCACATTTCCCCGAAAAGTGCCACCTG
[124 nt withheld, positions 6491-6614]
C
[91 nt withheld, positions 6616-6706]
A
[49 nt withheld, positions 6708-6756]
CCTTTGACGTTGGAGTCCACGTTCTTT
[37 nt withheld, positions 6784-6820]
ACCCTATCTCGGTCTATTCTTTTGATTTATAAGGGATTTTGCCGATTTCGGCCTATTGGTTAAAAAATGA
GCTGATTTAACAAAAATTTAACGCGAATTTTAACAAAATATTAACGCTTACAATTTCCATTCGCCATTCA
GGCTGCGCAACTGTTGGGAAGGGCGATCGGTGCGGGCCTCTTCGCTATTACGCCAGCTGGCGAAAGGGGG
ATGTGCTGCAAGGCGATTAAGTTGGGTAACGCCAGGGTTTTCCCAGTCACGACGTT
