>Addgene plasmid #75131 | pCMV-pro-Il1b-C-Flag | depositor partial sequence | sequence record 142345 | sequence of insert
ATGGCAACTGTTCCTGAACTCAACTGTGAAATGCCACCTTTTGACAGTGATGAGAATGACCTGTTCTTTG
AAGTTGACGGACCCCAAAAGATGAAGGGCTGCTTCCAAACCTTTGACCTGGGCTGTCCTGATGAGAGCAT
CCAGCTTCAAATCTCGCAGCAGCACATCAACAAGAGCTTCAGGCAGGCAGTATCACTCATTGTGGCTGTG
GAGAAGCTGTGGCAGCTACCTGTGTCTTTCCCGTGGACCTTCCAGGATGAGGACATGAGCACCTTCTTTT
CCTTCATCTTTGAAGAAGAGCCCATCCTCTGTGACTCATGGGATGATGATGATAACCTGCTGGTGTGTGA
CGTTCCCATTAGACAACTGCACTACAGGCTCCGAGATGAACAACAAAAAAGCCTCGTGCTGTCGGACCCA
TATGAGCTGAAAGCTCTCCACCTCAATGGACAGAATATCAACCAACAAGTGATATTCTCCATGAGCTTTG
TACAAGGAGAACCAAGCAACGACAAAATACCTGTGGCCTTGGGCCTCAAAGGAAAGAATCTATACCTGTC
CTGTGTAATGAAAGACGGCACACCCACCCTGCAGCTGGAGAGTGTGGATCCCAAGCAATACCCAAAGAAG
AAGATGGAAAAACGGTTTGTCTTCAACAAGATAGAAGTCAAGAGCAAAGTGGAGTTTGAGTCTGCAGAGT
TCCCCAACTGGTACATCAGCACCTCACAAGCAGAGCACAAGCCTGTCTTCCTGGGAAACAACAGTGGTCA
GGACATAATTGACTTCACCATGGAATCCGTGTCTTCCTAA
