>Addgene plasmid #75131 | pCMV-pro-Il1b-C-Flag | addgene partial sequence | sequence record 146573 | CMV-F 5'-CGCAAATGGGCGGTAGGCGTG-3'
GCAGAGCTCGTTTAGTGAACCGTCAGAATTAAGCTTGCGGCCGCGAATTCATGGCAACTGTTCCTGAACT
CAACTGTGAAATGCCACCTTTTGACAGTGATGAGAATGACCTGTTCTTTGAAGTTGACGGACCCCAAAAG
ATGAAGGGCTGCTTCCAAACCTTTGACCTGGGCTGTCCTGATGAGAGCATCCAGCTTCAAATCTCGCAGC
AGCACATCAACAAGAGCTTCAGGCAGGCAGTATCACTCATTGTGGCTGTGGAGAAGCTGTGGCAGCTACC
TGTGTCTTTCCCGTGGACCTTCCAGGATGAGGACATGAGCACCTTCTTTTCCTTCATCTTTGAAGAAGAG
CCCATCCTCTGTGACTCATGGGATGATGATGATAACCTGCTGGTGTGTGACGTTCCCATTAGACAACTGC
ACTACAGGCTCCGAGATAAACAACAAAAAAGCCTCGTGCTGTCGGACCCATATGAGCTGAAAGCTCTCCA
CCTCAATGGACAGAATATCAACCAACAAGTGATATTCTCCATGAGCTTTGTACAAGGAGAACCAAGCAAC
GACAAAATACCTGTGGCCTTGGGCCTCAAAGGAAAGAATCTATACCTGTCCTGTGTAATGAAAGACGGCA
CACCCACCCTGCAGCTGGAGAGTGTGGATCCCAAGCAATACCCAAAGAAGAAGATGGAAAAACGGTTTGT
CTTCAACAAGATAGAAGTCAAGAGCAAAGTGGAGTTTGAGTCTGCAGAGTTCCCCAACTGGTACATCAGC
ACCTCACAAGCAGAGCACAAGCCTGTCTTCCTGGGAAACAACAGTGGTCAGGACATAATTGACTTCACCA
TGGAATCCGTGTCTTCCTCTAGAGGATCCCGGGCTGACTACAAAGACCATGACGGTGATTATAAAGATCA
TGACATCGACTACAAGGATGACGATGACAAGTAGTGATCCC
