>Addgene plasmid #75131 | pCMV-pro-Il1b-C-Flag | addgene partial sequence | sequence record 147266 | hGH-PA-R 5'-CCAGCTTGGTTCCCAATAGA-3'
ACTTGCCCCTTGCTCCATACCACCCCCCTCCACCCCATAATATTATAGAAGGACACCTAGTCAGACAAAA
TGATGCAACTTAATTTTATTAGGACAAGGCTGGTGGGCACTGGAGTGGCAACTTCCAGGGCCAGGAGAGG
CACTGGGGAGGGGTCACAGGGATGCCACCCGGGATCACTACTTGTCATCGTCATCCTTGTAGTCGATGTC
ATGATCTTTATAATCACCGTCATGGTCTTTGTAGTCAGCCCGGGATCCTCTAGAGGAAGACACGGATTCC
ATGGTGAAGTCAATTATGTCCTGACCACTGTTGTTTCCCAGGAAGACAGGCTTGTGCTCTGCTTGTGAGG
TGCTGATGTACCAGTTGGGGAACTCTGCAGACTCAAACTCCACTTTGCTCTTGACTTCTATCTTGTTGAA
GACAAACCGTTTTTCCATCTTCTTCTTTGGGTATTGCTTGGGATCCACACTCTCCAGCTGCAGGGTGGGT
GTGCCGTCTTTCATTACACAGGACAGGTATAGATTCTTTCCTTTGAGGCCCAAGGCCACAGGTATTTTGT
CGTTGCTTGGTTCTCCTTGTACAAAGCTCATGGAGAATATCACTTGTTGGTTGATATTCTGTCCATTGAG
GTGGAGAGCTTTCAGCTCATATGGGTCCGACAGCACGAGGCTTTTTTGTTGTTTATCTCGGAGCCTGTAG
TGCAGTTGTCTAATGGGAACGTCACACACCAGCAGGTTATCATCATCATCCCATGAGTCACAGAGGATGG
GCTCTTCTTCAAAGATGAAGGAAAAGAAGGTGCTCATGTCCTCATCCTGGAAGGTCCACGGGAAAAAGA
